>Addgene plasmid #219695 | L0-T12 GG2-ER-tagBFP-tUBQ10-GG3 | addgene full sequence | sequence record 435727 | Addgene NGS Result
ATACCGCACAGATGCGTAAGGAGAAAATACCGCATCAGGAAATTGTAAGCGTTAATAATTCAGAAGAACT
CGTCAAGAAGGCGATAGAAGGCGATGCGCTGCGAATCGGGAGCGGCGATACCGTAAAGCACGAGGAAGCG
GTCAGCCCATTCGCCGCCAAGCTCTTCAGCAATATCACGGGTAGCCAACGCTATGTCCTGATAGCGGTCC
GCCACACCCAGCCGGCCACAGTCGATGAATCCAGAAAAGCGGCCATTTTCCACCATGATATTCGGCAAGC
AGGCATCGCCATGGGTCACGACGAGATCCTCGCCGTCGGGCATGCTCGCCTTGAGCCTGGCGAACAGTTC
GGCTGGCGCGAGCCCCTGATGCTCTTCGTCCAGATCATCCTGATCGACAAGACCGGCTTCCATCCGAGTA
CGTGCTCGCTCGATGCGATGTTTCGCTTGGTGGTCGAATGGGCAGGTAGCCGGATCAAGCGTATGCAGCC
GCCGCATTGCATCAGCCATGATGGATACTTTCTCGGCAGGAGCAAGGTGAGATGACAGGAGATCCTGCCC
CGGCACTTCGCCCAATAGCAGCCAGTCCCTTCCCGCTTCAGTGACAACGTCGAGCACAGCTGCGCAAGGA
ACGCCCGTCGTGGCCAGCCACGATAGCCGCGCTGCCTCGTCTTGCAGTTCATTCAGGGCACCGGACAGGT
CGGTCTTGACAAAAAGAACCGGGCGCCCCTGCGCTGACAGCCGGAACACGGCGGCATCAGAGCAGCCGAT
TGTCTGTTGTGCCCAGTCATAGCCGAATAGCCTCTCCACCCAAGCGGCCGGAGAACCTGCGTGCAATCCA
TCTTGTTCAATCATGCGAAACGATCCTCATCCTGTCTCTTGATCAGAGCTTGATCCCCTGCGCCATCAGA
TCCTTGGCGGCAAGAAAGCCATCCAGTTTACTTTGCAGGGCTTCCCAACCTTACCAGAGGGCGCCCCAGC
TGGCAATTCCGGTTCGCTTGCTGTCCATAAAACCGCCCAGTCTAGCTATCGCCATGTAAGCCCACTGCAA
GCTACCTGCTTTCTCTTTGCGCTTGCGTTTTCCCTTGTCCAGATAGCCCAGTAGCTGACATTCATCCGGG
GTCAGCACCGTTTCTGCGGACTGGCTTTCTACGTGAAAAGGATCTAGGTGAAGATCCTTTTTGATAATCT
CATGCCTGACATTTATATTCCCCAGAACATCAGGTTAATGGCGTTTTTGATGTCATTTTCGCGGTGGCTG
AGATCAGCCACTTCTTCCCCGATAACGGAGACCGGCACACTGGCCATATCGGTGGTCATCATGCGCCAGC
TTTCATCCCCGATATGCACCACCGGGTAAAGTTCACGGGAGACTTTATCTGACAGCAGACGTGCACTGGC
CAGGGGGATCACCATCCGTCGCCCCGGCGTGTCAATAATATCACTCTGTACATCCACAAACAGACGATAA
CGGCTCTCTCTTTTATAGGTGTAAACCTTAAACTGCCGTACGTATAGGCTGCGCAACTGTTGGGAAGGGC
GATCGGTGCGGGCCTCTTCGCTATTACGCCAGCTGGCGAAAGGGGGATGTGCTGCAAGGCGATTAAGTTG
GGTAACGCCAGGGTTTTCCCAGTCACGACGTTGTAAAACGACGGCCAGTGAATTGTAATACGACTCACTA
TAGGGCGAATTGGGCCCTCTAGATGCATGCTCGAGCGGCCGCCAGTGTGATGGATATCTGCAGAATTCAG
GACGTTGATGGTCTCAACCTAAACAATGAAAGCCTTCACACTCGCTCTCTTCTTAGCTCTTTCCCTCTAT
CTCCTGCCCAATCCAGCCACTAGTGGCAGTGGCTCAGGATCAGGATCTGGATCTGGCTCTATGAGCGAGC
TGATTAAGGAGAACATGCACATGAAGCTGTACATGGAGGGCACCGTGGACAACCATCACTTCAAGTGCAC
ATCCGAGGGCGAAGGCAAGCCCTACGAGGGCACCCAGACCATGAGAATCAAGGTGGTCGAGGGCGGCCCT
CTCCCCTTCGCCTTCGACATCCTGGCTACTAGCTTCCTCTACGGCAGCAAGACCTTCATCAACCACACCC
AGGGCATCCCCGACTTCTTCAAGCAGTCCTTCCCTGAGGGCTTCACATGGGAGAGAGTCACCACATACGA
AGACGGGGGCGTGCTGACCGCTACCCAGGACACCAGCCTCCAGGACGGCTGCCTCATCTACAACGTCAAG
ATCAGAGGGGTGAACTTCACATCCAACGGCCCTGTGATGCAGAAGAAAACACTCGGCTGGGAGGCCTTCA
CCGAGACGCTGTACCCCGCTGACGGCGGCCTGGAAGGCAGAAACGACATGGCCCTGAAGCTCGTGGGCGG
GAGCCATCTGATCGCAAACGCCAAGACCACATATAGATCCAAGAAACCCGCTAAGAACCTCAAGATGCCT
GGCGTCTACTATGTGGACTACAGACTGGAAAGAATCAAGGAGGCCAACAACGAGTCCTACGTCGAGCAGC
ACGAGGTGGCAGTGGCCAGATACTGCGACCTCCCTAGCAAACTGGGGCACAAGCTTAATTAAATCTCGTC
TCTGTTATGCTTAAGAAGTTCAATGTTTCGTTTCATGTAAAACTTTGGTGGTTTGTGTTTTGGGGCCTTG
TATAATCCCTGATGAATAAGTGTTCTACTATGTTTCCGTTCCTGTTATCTCTTTCTTTCTAATGACAAGT
CGAACTTCTTCTTTATCATCGCTTCGTTTTTATTATCTGTGCTTCTTTTGTTTAATACGCCTGCAAAGTG
ACTCGACTCTGTTTAGTGCAGTTCTGCGAAACTTGTAAATAGTCCAATTGTTGGCCTCTAGTAATAGATG
TAGCGAAAGTGTTGAGCTGTTGGGTTCTAAGGATGGCTTGAACATGTTAATCTTTTAGGTTCTGAGTATG
ATGAACATTCGTTGTTGCTAAGAAATGCCTGTAATGTCCCACAAATGTAGAAAATGGTTCGTACCTTTGT
CCAAGCATTGATATGTCTGATGAGAGGAAACTGCAAGATACTGAGCTTGGTTTAACGAAGGAGAGGCAGT
TTCTTCCTTCCAAAGCATTTCATTTGACAATGCCTTGATCATCTTAAGTAGAGTTTCTGTTGTGGAAAGT
TTGAAACTTTGAAGAAACGACTCTCAAGTAAATTGATGATCACAAGTGAAAGTGTATGTTGCAGTGAGAC
CTCATCACGCCTGAATTCCAGCACACTGGCGGCCGTTACTAGTGGATCCGAGCTCGGTACCAAGCTTGAT
GCATAGCTTGAGTATTCTAACGCGTCACCTAAATAGCTTGGCGTAATCATGGTCATAGCTGTTTCCTGTG
TGAAATTGTTATCCGCTCACAATTCCACACAACATACGAGCCGGAAGCATAAAGTGTAAAGCCTGGGGTG
CCTAATGAGTGAGCTAACTCACATTAATTGCGTTGCGCTCACTGCCCGCTTTCCAGTCGGGAAACCTGTC
GTGCCAGCTGCATTAATGAATCGGCCAACGCGCGGGGAGAGGCGGTTTGCGTATTGGGCGCTCTTCCGCT
TCCTCGCTCACTGACTCGCTGCGCTCGGTCGTTCGGCTGCGGCGAGCGGTATCAGCTCACTCAAAGGCGG
TAATACGGTTATCCACAGAATCAGGGGATAACGCAGGAAAGAACATGTGAGCAAAAGGCCAGCAAAAGGC
CAGGAACCGTAAAAAGGCCGCGTTGCTGGCGTTTTTCCATAGGCTCCGCCCCCCTGACGAGCATCACAAA
AATCGACGCTCAAGTCAGAGGTGGCGAAACCCGACAGGACTATAAAGATACCAGGCGTTTCCCCCTGGAA
GCTCCCTCGTGCGCTCTCCTGTTCCGACCCTGCCGCTTACCGGATACCTGTCCGCCTTTCTCCCTTCGGG
AAGCGTGGCGCTTTCTCATAGCTCACGCTGTAGGTATCTCAGTTCGGTGTAGGTCGTTCGCTCCAAGCTG
GGCTGTGTGCACGAACCCCCCGTTCAGCCCGACCGCTGCGCCTTATCCGGTAACTATCGTCTTGAGTCCA
ACCCGGTAAGACACGACTTATCGCCACTGGCAGCAGCCACTGGTAACAGGATTAGCAGAGCGAGGTATGT
AGGCGGTGCTACAGAGTTCTTGAAGTGGTGGCCTAACTACGGCTACACTAGAAGAACAGTATTTGGTATC
TGCGCTCTGCTGAAGCCAGTTACCTTCGGAAAAAGAGTTGGTAGCTCTTGATCCGGCAAACAAACCACCG
CTGGTAGCGGTGGTTTTTTTGTTTGCAAGCAGCAGATTACGCGCAGAAAAAAAGGATCTCAAGAAGATCC
TTTGATCTTTTCTACGGGGTCTGACGCTCAGTGGAACGAAAACTCACGTTAAGGGATTTTGGTCATGAGA
TTATCAAAAAGGATCTTCACCTAGATCCTTTTAAATTAAAAATGAAGTTTTAGCACGTGTCAGTCCTGCT
CCTCGGCCACGAAGTGCACGCAGTTGCCGGCCGGGTCGCGCAGGGCGAACTCCCGCCCCCACGGCTGCTC
GCCGATCTCGGTCATGGCCGGCCCGGAGGCGTCCCGGAAGTTCGTGGACACGACCTCCGACCACTCGGCG
TACAGCTCGTCCAGGCCGCGCACCCACACCCAGGCCAGGGTGTTGTCCGGCACCACCTGGTCCTGGACCG
CGCTGATGAACAGGGTCACGTCGTCCCGGACCACACCGGCGAAGTCGTCCTCCACGAAGTCCCGGGAGAA
CCCGAGCCGGTCGGTCCAGAACTCGACCGCTCCGGCGACGTCGCGCGCGGTGAGCACCGGAACGGCACTG
GTCAACTTGGCCATGGTGGCCCTCCTCACGTGCTATTATTGAAGCATTTATCAGGGTTATTGTCTCATGA
GCGGATACATATTTGAATGTATTTAGAAAAATAAACAAATAGGGGTTCCGCGCACATTTCCCCGAAAAGT
GCCACCTGATGCGGTGTGAA
Features (pLannotate 1.2.2; 14 found; start..end, strand, type, name):
     60..854     -  CDS            NeoR/KanR: aminoglycoside phosphotransferase from Tn5; aph(3')-II (or nptII); confers resistance to neomycin, kanamycin, and G418 (Geneticin®)
    886..1155    -  CDS            tnpA (fragment): TN5P_ECOLX - Also known as tnp. Experimental evidence at protein level: Swiss-Prot protein existence level 1. Mediates transposition of transposon Tn5 by a 'cut and paste' mechanism. First, the monomeric transposase binds the 19 bp inverted DNA repeats flanking the transposon. Then, dimerization of the DNA- bound transposase creates a synaptic DNA complex. After nicking of the first DNA strand, excision of the transposon proceeds through a series of intermediates. The transposase then mediates the insertion of the transposon at a new site by strand transfer. The activity of the wild- type tran
   1203..1506    -  CDS            ccdB (fragment): CcdB, a bacterial toxin that poisons DNA gyrase; ccdB; Plasmids containing the ccdB gene cannot be propagated in standard E. coli strains.
   1516..1663    -  CDS            lacZα (fragment): LacZα fragment of β-galactosidase; lacZ fragment
   1666..1684    +  promoter       T7 promoter: promoter for bacteriophage T7 RNA polymerase
   1881..2582    +  CDS            TagBFP: monomeric blue fluorescent protein mammalian codon-optimized
   3366..3382    -  protein_bind   lac operator: The lac repressor binds to the lac operator to inhibit transcription in E. coli. This inhibition can be relieved by adding lactose or isopropyl-β-D-thiogalactopyranoside (IPTG). lac repressor encoded by lacI
   3390..3420    -  promoter       lac promoter: promoter for the E. coli lac operon
   3435..3456    -  protein_bind   CAP binding site: CAP binding activates transcription in the presence of cAMP. E. coli catabolite activator protein
   3469..3561    -  CDS            lacI (fragment): lac repressor; lacI; The lac repressor binds to the lac operator to inhibit transcription in E. coli. This inhibition can be relieved by adding lactose or isopropyl-β-D-thiogalactopyranoside (IPTG).
   3744..4332    -  rep_origin     ori: high-copy-number ColE1/pMB1/pBR322/pUC origin of replication
   4470..4844    -  CDS            BleoR: antibiotic-binding protein; Sh ble from Streptoalloteichus hindustanus; confers resistance to bleomycin, phleomycin, and Zeocin™
   4864..4952    -  promoter       AmpR promoter (fragment): bla
   4979..39      +  misc_feature   bom (fragment) (across the origin): basis of mobility region from pBR322
