[The description below was written by a language model from this plasmid's Addgene catalogue record and pLannotate feature annotations shown in this document.]
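Description:
L0-T12 GG2-ER-tagBFP-tUBQ10-GG3 is a Level 0 synthetic-biology part plasmid built in the pCR-BluntII-TOPO cloning backbone and intended as a building block for Golden Gate assembly of a "history-dependent target" construct. It is maintained in E. coli at high copy through a ColE1/pUC-type origin and selected with kanamycin via the Tn5-derived NeoR/KanR (aph(3')-II) gene. The backbone also carries a BleoR (Sh ble) gene, which could confer Zeocin resistance. The remaining backbone features are typical of TOPO vectors: a lac promoter/operator with CAP binding site, lacZα and ccdB fragments that originally form a lethal fusion disrupted by insert cloning, a T7 promoter next to the cloning site, and remnants of lacI, Tn5 transposase and the pBR322 bom region.

The roughly 1.5 kb synthetic insert is named for its parts. GG2 and GG3 appear to denote the flanking Golden Gate junctions that set the module's position in higher-level assemblies, although the record does not define them or name the type IIS enzyme. Between them lies a TagBFP coding sequence, a monomeric blue fluorescent protein. The "ER" in the name suggests an endoplasmic reticulum targeting or retention signal. "tUBQ10" most likely refers to a ubiquitin-10 transcription terminator downstream of the reporter. Only TagBFP was detected by the automated annotation, so the ER signal, terminator and junction sites are inferred from the name alone. No promoter is listed for the reporter, consistent with a promoterless module that acquires its regulatory context, and presumably its switchable logic, when combined with other Level 0 parts. The intended final host is not stated.
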