Addgene plasmid #219695: L0-T12 GG2-ER-tagBFP-tUBQ10-GG3
Purpose: Level 0 to construct history-dependent target
Depositing lab: Jennifer Nemhauser. Depositing organization: University of Washington.
Backbone
  Vector backbone: pCR-BluntII-TOPO
  Backbone manufacturer: Thermo fisher Scientific
  Backbone size w/o insert (bp): 3512
  Vector type: Synthetic Biology
Growth in bacteria
  Bacterial resistance: Kanamycin, 50 μg/mL
  Growth temperature: 37°C
  Growth strain: DH5alpha
  Copy number: High Copy
Gene/Insert
  Gene/Insert name: GG2-ER-tagBFP-tUBQ10-GG3
  Species: Synthetic
  Insert size (bp): 1478
  Cloning method: Golden Gate
Terms and licenses: Academic/Nonprofit Terms; Industry Terms: Not Available to Industry
How to cite: L0-T12 GG2-ER-tagBFP-tUBQ10-GG3 was a gift from Jennifer Nemhauser (Addgene plasmid # 219695 ; http://n2t.net/addgene:219695 ; RRID:Addgene_219695)
